>Addgene plasmid #237446 | pAAV-Ef1a-Con/Fon-Synaptophysin-10xMyc-WPRE | addgene full sequence | sequence record 470110 | Addgene NGS Result
TGTTCAGAGAACATGGTTAACTGGTTAAGTCATGTCGTCCCACAGCTGCCCGTGGGACAAAAACTCATCT
CAGAAGAGGATTTAGGGCAGAAGCTAATATCGGAGGAAGACTTGGGTCAAAAACTGATTAGTGAAGAGGA
TCTTGGCCAGAAGTTAATAAGCGAGGAAGACCTCGGACAGAAGTTGATTTCTGAGGAGGATCTAGGGCAA
AAACTTATCTCCGAAGAAGACCTGGGTCAGAAGCTAATATCAGAGGAAGATTTAGGCCAAAAACTGATTT
CGGAAGAGGACTTGGGACAAAAATTAATAAGTGAAGAAGATCTTGGGCAGAAATTGATTAGCGAGGAGGA
CCTCTAGGGCGCGCCGAAGTTCCTATACCTTTTGAAGAATAGGAACTTCTAAGAGGTTTCATATTGCTAA
TAGCAGCTACAATCCAGCTACCATTCTGCGAAGTTCCTATACTATTTGAAGAATAGGAACTTCGGATCCT
CACGACACCTGAAATGGAAGAAAAAAACTTTGAACCACTGTCTGAGGCTTGAGAATGAACCAAGATCCAA
ACTCAAAAAGGGCAAATTCCAAGGAGAATTACATCAAGTGCCAAGCTGGCCTAACTTCAGTCTCCACCCA
CTCAGTGTGGGGAAACTCCATCGCATAAAACCCCTCCCCCCAACCTAAAGACGACGTACTCCAAAAGCTC
GAGAACTAATCGAGGTGCCTGGACGGCGCCCGGTACTCCGTGGAGTCACATGAAGCGACGGCTGAGGACG
GAAAGGCCCTTTTCCTTTGTGTGGGTGACTCACCCGCCCGCTCTCCCGAGCGCCGCGTCCTCCATTTTGA
GCTCCCTGCAGCAGGGCCGGGAAGCGGCCATCTTTCCGCTCACGCAACTGGTGCCGACCGGGCCAGCCTT
GCCGCCCAGGGCGGGGCGATACACGGCGGCGCGAGGCCAGGCACCAGAGCAGGCCGGCCAGCTTGAGACT
ACCCCCGTCCGATTCTCGGTGGCCGCGCTCGCAGGCCCCGCCTCGCCGAACATGTGCGCTGGGACGCACG
GGCCCCGTCGCCGCCCGCGGCCCCAAAAACCGAAATACCAGTGTGCAGATCTTGGCCCGCATTTACAAGA
CTATCTTGCCAGAAAAAAAGCGTCGCAGCAGGTCATCAAAAATTTTAAATGGCTAGAGACTTATCGAAAG
CAGCGAGACAGGCGCGAAGGTGCCACCAGATTCGCACGCGGCGGCCCCAGCGCCCAGGCCAGGCCTCAAC
TCAAGCACGAGGCGAAGGGGCTCCTTAAGCGCAAGGCCTCGAACTCTCCCACCCACTTCCAACCCGAAGC
TCGGGATCAAGAATCACGTACTGCAGCCAGGTGGAAGTAATTCAAGGCACGCAAGGGCCATAACCCGTAA
AGAGGCCAGGCCCGCGGGAACCACACACGGCACTTACCTGTGTTCTGGCGGCAAACCCGTTGCGAAAAAG
AACGTTCACGGCGACTACTGCACTTATATACGGTTCTCCCCCACCCTCGGGAAAAAGGCGGAGCCAGTAC
ACGACATCACTTTCCCAGTTTACCCCGCGCCACCTTCTCTAGGCACCGGTTCAATTGCCGACCCCTCCCC
CCAACTTCTCGGGGACTGTGGGCGATGTGCGCTCTGCCCACTGACGGGCACCGGAGCCAATTCCCACTCC
TTTCAAGACCTAGAAGGTCCATTAGCTGCAAAGATTCCTCTCTGTTTAAAACTTTATCCATCTTTGCAAA
GCTTACGCGTGCGGCCGCAGGAACCCCTAGTGATGGAGTTGGCCACTCCCTCTCTGCGCGCTCGCTCGCT
CACTGAGGCCGGGCGACCAAAGGTCGCCCGACGCCCGGGCGGCCTCAGTGAGCGAGCGAGCGCGCAGCTG
CCTGCAGGACATGTGAGCAAAAGGCCAGCAAAAGGCCAGGAACCGTAAAAAGGCCGCGTTGCTGGCGTTT
TTCCATAGGCTCCGCCCCCCTGACGAGCATCACAAAAATCGACGCTCAAGTCAGAGGTGGCGAAACCCGA
CAGGACTATAAAGATACCAGGCGTTTCCCCCTGGAAGCTCCCTCGTGCGCTCTCCTGTTCCGACCCTGCC
GCTTACCGGATACCTGTCCGCCTTTCTCCCTTCGGGAAGCGTGGCGCTTTCTCATAGCTCACGCTGTAGG
TATCTCAGTTCGGTGTAGGTCGTTCGCTCCAAGCTGGGCTGTGTGCACGAACCCCCCGTTCAGCCCGACC
GCTGCGCCTTATCCGGTAACTATCGTCTTGAGTCCAACCCGGTAAGACACGACTTATCGCCACTGGCAGC
AGCCACTGGTAACAGGATTAGCAGAGCGAGGTATGTAGGCGGTGCTACAGAGTTCTTGAAGTGGTGGCCT
AACTACGGCTACACTAGAAGAACAGTATTTGGTATCTGCGCTCTGCTGAAGCCAGTTACCTTCGGAAAAA
GAGTTGGTAGCTCTTGATCCGGCAAACAAACCACCGCTGGTAGCGGTGGTTTTTTTGTTTGCAAGCAGCA
GATTACGCGCAGAAAAAAAGGATCTCAAGAAGATCCTTTGATCTTTTCTACGGGGTCTGACGCTCAGTGG
AACGAAAACTCACGTTAAGGGATTTTGGTCATGAGATTATCAAAAAGGATCTTCACCTAGATCCTTTTAA
ATTAAAAATGAAGTTTTAAATCAATCTAAAGTATATATGAGTAAACTTGGTCTGACAGTTACCAATGCTT
AATCAGTGAGGCACCTATCTCAGCGATCTGTCTATTTCGTTCATCCATAGTTGCCTGACTCCCCGTCGTG
TAGATAACTACGATACGGGAGGGCTTACCATCTGGCCCCAGTGCTGCAATGATACCGCGAGACCCACGCT
CACCGGCTCCAGATTTATCAGCAATAAACCAGCCAGCCGGAAGGGCCGAGCGCAGAAGTGGTCCTGCAAC
TTTATCCGCCTCCATCCAGTCTATTAATTGTTGCCGGGAAGCTAGAGTAAGTAGTTCGCCAGTTAATAGT
TTGCGCAACGTTGTTGCCATTGCTACAGGCATCGTGGTGTCACGCTCGTCGTTTGGTATGGCTTCATTCA
GCTCCGGTTCCCAACGATCAAGGCGAGTTACATGATCCCCCATGTTGTGCAAAAAAGCGGTTAGCTCCTT
CGGTCCTCCGATCGTTGTCAGAAGTAAGTTGGCCGCAGTGTTATCACTCATGGTTATGGCAGCACTGCAT
AATTCTCTTACTGTCATGCCATCCGTAAGATGCTTTTCTGTGACTGGTGAGTACTCAACCAAGTCATTCT
GAGAATAGTGTATGCGGCGACCGAGTTGCTCTTGCCCGGCGTCAATACGGGATAATACCGCGCCACATAG
CAGAACTTTAAAAGTGCTCATCATTGGAAAACGTTCTTCGGGGCGAAAACTCTCAAGGATCTTACCGCTG
TTGAGATCCAGTTCGATGTAACCCACTCGTGCACCCAACTGATCTTCAGCATCTTTTACTTTCACCAGCG
TTTCTGGGTGAGCAAAAACAGGAAGGCAAAATGCCGCAAAAAAGGGAATAAGGGCGACACGGAAATGTTG
AATACTCATACTCTTCCTTTTTCAATATTATTGAAGCATTTATCAGGGTTATTGTCTCATGAGCGGATAC
ATATTTGAATGTATTTAGAAAAATAAACAAATAGGGGTTCCGCGCACATTTCCCCGAAAAGTGCCACCTG
ACGTCTAAGAAACCATTATTATCATGACATTAACCTATAAAAATAGGCGTATCACGAGGCCCTTTCGTCT
CGCGCGTTTCGGTGATGACGGTGAAAACCTCTGACACATGCAGCTCCCGGAGACGGTCACAGCTTGTCTG
TAAGCGGATGCCGGGAGCAGACAAGCCCGTCAGGGCGCGTCAGCGGGTGTTGGCGGGTGTCGGGGCTGGC
TTAACTATGCGGCATCAGAGCAGATTGTACTGAGAGTGCACCATAAAATTGTAAACGTTAATATTTTGTT
AAAATTCGCGTTAAATTTTTGTTAAATCAGCTCATTTTTTAACCAATAGACCGAAATCGGCAAAATCCCT
TATAAATCAAAAGAATAGCCCGAGATAGAGT
[37 nt withheld, positions 4092-4128]
AAAGAACGTGGACTCCAACGTCAAAGG
[141 nt withheld, positions 4156-4296]
G
[46 nt withheld, positions 4298-4343]
A
[95 nt withheld, positions 4345-4439]
TATGCGGTGTGAAATACCGCACAGATGCGTAAGGAGAAAATACCGCATCAGGCGCCCCTGCAGGCAGCTG
CGCGCTCGCTCGCTCACTGAGGCCGCCCGGGCAAAGCCCGGGCGTCGGGCGACCTTTGGTCGCCCGGCCT
CAGTGAGCGAGCGAGCGCGCAGAGAGGGAGTGGCCAACTCCATCACTAGGGGTTCCTGCGGCCGCTCGGT
CCGCACGTGGTTACCTACAAAATCAGAAGGACAGGGAAGGGAGCAGTGGTTCACGCCTGTAATCCCAGCA
ATTTGGGAGGCCAAGGTGGGTAGATCACCTGAGATTAGGAGTTGGAGACCAGCCTGGCCAATATGGTGAA
ACCCCGTCTCTACCAAAAAAACAAAAATTAGCTGAGCCTGGTCATGCATGCCTGGAATCCCAACAACTCG
GGAGGCTGAGGCAGGAGAATCGCTTGAACCCAGGAGGCGGAGATTGCAGTGAGCCAAGATTGTGCCACTG
CACTCCAGCTTGGTTCCCAATAGACCCCGCAGGCCCTACAGGTTGTCTTCCCAACTTGCCCCTTGCTCCA
TACCACCCCCCTCCACCCCATAATATTATAGAAGGACACCTAGTCAGACAAAATGATGCAACTTAATTTT
ATTAGGACAAGGCTGGTGGGCACTGGAGTGGCAACTTCCAGGGCCAGGAGAGGCACTGGGGAGGGGTCAC
AGGGATGCCACCCGTAGATCTCTCGAGCAGCGCTCGGTATCGATGCGGGGAGGCGGCCCAAAGGGAGATC
CGACTCGTCTGAGGGCGAAGGCGAAGACGCGGAAGAGGCCGCAGAGCCGGCAGCAGGCCGCGGGAAGGAA
GGTCCGCTGGATTGAGGGCCGAAGGGACGTAGCAGAAGGACGTCCCGCGCAGAATCCAGGTGGCAACATA
GGCGAGCAGCCAAGGAAAGGACGATGATTTCCCCGACAACACCACGGAATTGTCAGTGCCCAACAGCCGA
GCCCCTGTCCAGCAGCGGGCAAGGCAGGCGGCGATGAGTTCCGCCGTGGCAATAGGGAGGGGGAAAGCGA
AAGTCCCGGAAAGGAGCTGACAGGTGGTGGCAATGCCCCAACCAGTGGGGGTTGCGTCAGCAAACACAGT
GCACACCACGCCACGTTGCCTGACAACGGGCCACAACTCCTCATAAAGAGACAGCAACCAGGATTTATAC
AAGGAGGAGAAAATGAAAGCCATACGGGAAGCAATAGCATGATACAAAGGCATTAAAGCAGCGTATCCAC
ATAGCGTAAAAGGAGCAACATAGTTAAGAATACCAGTCAATCTTTCACAAATTTTGTAATCCAGAGGTTG
ATTATCGATAAGCTTGATATCGAATTCGAAGTTCCTATTCTTCAAAAGGTATAGGAACTTCTCTTTGCAC
CATTCTAAAGAATAACAGTGATAATTTCTGGGTTAAGGCAAGAAGTTCCTATTCTTCAAATAGTATAGGA
ACTTCTCTAGAGCCACCATGGACGTGGTGAATCAGCTGGTGGCTGGGGGTCAGTTCCGGGTGGTCAAGGA
GCCCCTTGGCTTCGTGAAGGTGCTGCAGTGGGTCTTTGCCATCTTCGCCTTTGCTACGTGTGGCAGCTAC
ACCGGGGAGCTTCGGCTGAGCGTGGAGTGTGCCAACAAGACGGAGAGTGCCCTCAACATCGAAGTTGAAT
TCGAGTACCCCTTCAGGTACGTGTCGGGGTTGCTAGCATAACTTCGTATAGTATACCTTATACGAAGTTA
TTCTTTGCACCATTCTAAAGAATAACAGTGATAATTTCTGGGTTAAGGCAAATAACTTCGTATAGGATAC
TTTATACGAAGTTATGGTACCCCTCCTGTACTCACCTTGCCGGTGGTGCAGATGAACTTCAGGGTCAGCT
TGCCGTAGGTGGCATCGCCCTCGCCCTCGCCGGACACGCTGAACTTGTGGCCGTTTACGTCGCCGTCCAG
CTCGACCAGGATGGGCACCACCCCGGTGAACAGCTCCTCGCCCTTGCTCACGGCGGCCGCCTGATTGGAG
AAGGAGGTGGGCGCACCCTGTTGGCCATAGCCTTGCTGCCCATAGTCGCCCTGAGGCCCGTAGCCACCGC
CACCGCTGGCTGGCTGCCCGTAATCGGGTTGATAACCACCCTGAGGCCCGTAGGAGTCCTGGGGCCCATA
GCCTCCGGGGCCCTGCCCGTAGCCCGCATCGCCGTAGGCATCGCCAGGTGCTGGTTGCTTTTCCGGGGCG
CCTGGAGGTGCGCGCATGAATGGGGCTGCCCAGCCTGTCTCCTTGAACACGAACCATAAGTTGCCAACCC
AGAGCACCAGGTTCAGGAAGCCAAACACCACTGTGGTGTTGAGTCCTGAAGTCACAGGGTCCCTCAGTTC
CTTGCATGTGTTCCCTGTCTGGCGGCACATGGGCATCTCCTTGATAATGTTCTCTGGGTCCGTGGCCATC
TTCACATCGGACAGGCCTTTGGCCCAGGCTGATGAACTAACTAGCCACATGAAAGCGAACACGGCTGTAG
CCAGAAAGTCCATCATAGGCCCTTTGTTGTTCTCTCGGTACTTGTTCTGCAGGAAGATGTAGGTGGCCAG
GGCCCCCATGGAGTAGAGGAAGGCAAACACAGCCACGGTGACAAAGAATTCAGCCGACGAGGAGTAGTCC
CCAACCAGGAAGATCTTGGTAGTGCCCCCTTTGACGCAGGAGGGTGCATCAAAGTACACTTGGTGCAGCC
TAAACACATGAGAAATAGAGTCATAAGCACATGGGTCACATACAGGAGATATGTATATAACATTAATACA
ATTTTATAAAAAAAAGGGGGGGCACAACTAGTATAACTTCGTATAAGGTATACTATACGAAGTTATTAAG
AGGTTTCATATTGCTAATAGCAGCTACAATCCAGCTACCATTCTGCATAACTTCGTATAAAGTATCCTAT
ACGAAGTTATGTCGACTGGAGAGTGGCCAGCCCTTCTCA
Features (pLannotate 1.2.2; 26 found; start..end, strand, type, name):
    400..449     +  intron         β-globin intron (fragment): internally truncated intron from human β-globin
    490..1668    -  promoter       EF-1α promoter: strong constitutive promoter for human elongation factor EF-1α
   1675..1741    -  CDS            small t antigen (fragment): SV40 (simian virus 40) small t antigen
   1804..1831    -  repeat_region  AAV2 ITR (fragment): inverted terminal repeat of adeno-associated virus serotype 2 inverted
   1860..1887    -  repeat_region  AAV2 ITR (fragment): inverted terminal repeat of adeno-associated virus serotype 2 inverted
   1960..2548    -  rep_origin     ori: high-copy-number ColE1/pMB1/pBR322/pUC origin of replication
   2719..3579    -  CDS            AmpR: β-lactamase; bla; confers resistance to ampicillin, carbenicillin, and related antibiotics
   3580..3684    -  promoter       AmpR promoter: bla
   3779..3814    +  CDS            rop (fragment): Rop protein, which maintains plasmids at low copy number; rop
   3916..3965    +  misc_feature   bom (fragment): basis of mobility region from pBR322
   3966..4421    -  rep_origin     f1 ori (sequence partly withheld): f1 bacteriophage origin of replication; arrow indicates direction of (+) strand synthesis
   4440..4491    +  misc_feature   bom (fragment): basis of mobility region from pBR322
   4496..4636    -  repeat_region  AAV2 ITR: inverted terminal repeat of adeno-associated virus serotype 2 inverted
   4676..5152    -  polyA_signal   hGH poly(A) signal: human growth hormone polyadenylation signal
   5184..5772    -  misc_feature   WPRE: woodchuck hepatitis virus posttranscriptional regulatory element
   5772..5796    -  misc_feature   MCS (fragment): pBluescript multiple cloning site
   5830..5880    +  intron         β-globin intron (fragment): internally truncated intron from human β-globin
   5921..6136    +  CDS            Syp (fragment): SYPH_MOUSE - Experimental evidence at protein level: Swiss-Prot protein existence level 1. Possibly involved in structural functions as organizing other membrane components or in targeting the vesicles to the plasma membrane (By similarity). Involved in the regulation of short-term and long-term synaptic plasticity. From Mus musculus (Mouse).
   6157..6190    +  protein_bind   loxN: Cre-mediated recombination occurs in the 8-bp core sequence (GTATACCT). loxN sites are compatible with each other, but incompatible with loxP or lox2272 sites. Cre recombinase
   6191..6240    +  intron         β-globin intron (fragment): internally truncated intron from human β-globin
   6241..6274    +  protein_bind   lox2272: Cre-mediated recombination occurs in the 8-bp core sequence (GGATACTT). lox2272 sites are compatible with each other, but incompatible with loxP or loxN sites (Lee and Saito, 1988). Cre recombinase
   6295..6447    -  CDS            (3-F)Tyr-EGFP (fragment): (3-F)Tyr-EGFP is a basic (constitutively fluorescent) green fluorescent protein published in 2004, derived from Aequorea victoria.
   6460..7173    -  CDS            Syp (fragment): SYPH_RAT - Experimental evidence at protein level: Swiss-Prot protein existence level 1. Possibly involved in structural functions as organizing other membrane components or in targeting the vesicles to the plasma membrane. Involved in the regulation of short-term and long-term synaptic plasticity (By similarity). From Rattus norvegicus (Rat).
   7272..7305    -  protein_bind   loxN: Cre-mediated recombination occurs in the 8-bp core sequence (GTATACCT). loxN sites are compatible with each other, but incompatible with loxP or lox2272 sites. Cre recombinase
   7306..7355    +  intron         β-globin intron (fragment): internally truncated intron from human β-globin
   7356..7389    -  protein_bind   lox2272: Cre-mediated recombination occurs in the 8-bp core sequence (GGATACTT). lox2272 sites are compatible with each other, but incompatible with loxP or loxN sites (Lee and Saito, 1988). Cre recombinase
