[The description below was written by a language model from this plasmid's Addgene catalogue record and pLannotate feature annotations shown in this document.]
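Description:
pAAV-Ef1a-Con/Fon-Synaptophysin-10xMyc-WPRE is an AAV transfer plasmid for mammalian expression. It gives intersectional (Cre-on/Flp-on) expression of Myc-tagged synaptophysin, so that the protein is produced only in cells containing both recombinases. The plasmid is propagated in bacteria through a high-copy ColE1/pUC-type origin with ampicillin selection (AmpR), and it also carries an f1 origin. AAV2 inverted terminal repeats flank the expression cassette and allow it to be packaged into recombinant AAV. One ITR is annotated in full and the other only as short fragments, which is common for these repeat-rich elements in assembled sequencing reads.

Within the ITRs, the human EF-1α promoter drives the cassette, followed by a WPRE to enhance transcript stability and expression and a human growth hormone polyadenylation signal. The synaptophysin coding sequence is annotated as two separate fragments lying on opposite strands and interspersed with short β-globin intron fragments. This fits an intron-split design in which the open reading frame is divided into exon-like pieces that must each be correctly oriented before splicing can yield an intact message. One segment is bracketed by paired loxN and lox2272 sites in opposing orientation, a double-inverted arrangement in which Cre flips and then locks the segment. The automated annotation does not call any FRT-type sites or the 10xMyc tag, although the name and stated purpose imply both. The short EGFP-like, small t antigen, rop and bom fragment calls are probably incidental matches.

Since synaptophysin is a synaptic vesicle protein, the construct is suited to labelling presynaptic terminals of neuronal populations defined by Cre and Flp co-expression, with detection through the Myc epitopes.
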