Addgene plasmid #237446: pAAV-Ef1a-Con/Fon-Synaptophysin-10xMyc-WPRE
Purpose: Intersectional expression of Myc-tagged synaptophysin in the presence of Cre and Flp
Depositing lab: Silvia Arber. Depositing organization: University of Basel.
Backbone
  Vector backbone: pAAV
  Vector type: Mammalian Expression, AAV
Growth in bacteria
  Bacterial resistance: Ampicillin, 100 μg/mL
  Growth temperature: 37°C
  Growth strain: NEB Stable
  Copy number: Unknown
Gene/Insert
  Gene/Insert name: Con/Fon-Synaptophysin-10xMyc
  Species: Synthetic
  Promoter: EF1a
  Cloning method: Restriction Enzyme; 5′ cloning site Unknown (unknown if destroyed); 3′ cloning site Unknown (unknown if destroyed)
  Sequencing primers: 5′ EF1a-F
Terms and licenses: Academic/Nonprofit Terms; Industry Terms: Not Available to Industry
How to cite: pAAV-Ef1a-Con/Fon-Synaptophysin-10xMyc-WPRE was a gift from Silvia Arber (Addgene plasmid # 237446 ; http://n2t.net/addgene:237446 ; RRID:Addgene_237446)
